>Addgene plasmid #227274 | qTAG-AAVS1-Ef1a-Puro-mScarlet | addgene full sequence | sequence record 452035 | Addgene NGS Result
TCGCGCGTTTCGGTGATGACGGTGAAAACCTCTGACACATGCAGCTCCCGGAGACGGTCACAGCTTGTCT
GTAAGCGGATGCCGGGAGCAGACAAGCCCGTCAGGGCGCGTCAGCGGGTGTTGGCGGGTGTCGGGGCTGG
CTTAACTATGCGGCATCAGAGCAGATTGTACTGAGAGTGCACCATATGCGGTGTGAAATACCGCACAGAT
GCGTAAGGAGAAAATACCGCATCAGGCGCCATTCGCCATTCAGGCTGCGCAACTGTTGGGAAGGGCGATC
GGTGCGGGCCTCTTCGCTATTACGCCAGCTGGCGAAAGGGGGATGTGCTGCAAGGCGATTAAGTTGGGTA
ACGCCAGGGTTTTCCCAGTCACGACGTTGTAAAACGACGGCCAGTGAATTCTGCTTTCTCTGACCAGCAT
TCTCTCCCCTGGGCCTGTGCCGCTTTCTGTCTGCAGCTTGTGGCCTGGGTCACCTCTACGGCTGGCCCAG
ATCCTTCCCTGCCGCCTCCTTCAGGTTCCGTCTTCCTCCACTCCCTCTTCCCCTTGCTCTCTGCTGTGTT
GCTGCCCAAGGATGCTCTTTCCGGAGCACTTCCTTCTCGGCGCTGCACCACGTGATGTCCTCTGAGCGGA
TCCTCCCCGTGTCTGGGTCCTCTCCGGGCATCTCTCCTCCCTCACCCAACCCCATGCCGTCTTCACTCGC
TGGGTTCCCTTTTCCTTCTCCTTCTGGGGCCTGTGCCATCTCTCGTTTCTTAGGATGGCCTTCTCCGACG
GATGTCTCCCTTGCGTCCCGCCTCCCCTTCTTGTAGGCCTGCATCATCACCGTTTTTCTGGACAACCCCA
AAGTACCCCGTCTCCCTGGCTTTAGCCACCTCTCCATCCTCTTGCTTTCTTTGCCTGGACACCCCGTTCT
CCTGTGGATTCGGGTCACCTCTCACTCCTTTCATTTGGGCAGCTCCCCTACCCCCCTTACCTCTCTAGTC
TGTGCTAGCTCTTCCAGCCCCCTGTCATGGCATCTTCCAGGGGTCCGAGAGCTCAGCTAGTCTTCTTCCT
CCAACCCGGGCCCCTATGTCCACTTCAGGACAGCATGTTTGCTGCCTCCAGGGATCCTGTGTCCCCGAGC
TGGGACCACCTTATATTCCCAGGGCCGGTTAATGTGGCTCTGGTTCTGGGTACTTTTATCTGTCCCCTCC
ACCCCACAGTGGGGCTGTACACTGACCTCTTCTCTTCCTCCCACAGGGCATGCATTCTGGTGGCGGAGGA
TCCGGAGCTACTAACTTCAGCCTGCTGAAGCAGGCCGGAGACGTGGAGGAGAACCCTGGACCTTCTAGAG
GAAGCGGAATGACCGAGTACAAGCCCACGGTGCGCCTCGCCACCCGCGACGACGTCCCCAGGGCCGTACG
CACCCTCGCCGCCGCGTTCGCCGACTACCCCGCCACGCGCCACACCGTCGATCCGGACCGCCACATCGAG
CGGGTCACCGAGCTGCAAGAACTCTTCCTCACGCGCGTCGGGCTCGACATCGGCAAGGTGTGGGTCGCGG
ACGACGGCGCCGCGGTGGCGGTCTGGACCACGCCGGAGAGCGTCGAAGCGGGGGCGGTGTTCGCCGAGAT
CGGCCCGCGCATGGCCGAGTTGAGCGGTTCCCGGCTGGCCGCGCAGCAACAGATGGAAGGCCTCCTGGCG
CCGCACCGGCCCAAGGAGCCCGCGTGGTTCCTGGCCACCGTCGGCGTCTCGCCCGACCACCAGGGCAAGG
GTCTGGGCAGCGCCGTCGTGCTCCCCGGAGTGGAGGCGGCCGAGCGCGCCGGGGTGCCCGCCTTCCTGGA
GACCTCCGCGCCCCGCAACCTCCCCTTCTACGAGCGGCTCGGCTTCACCGTCACCGCCGACGTCGAGGTG
CCCGAAGGACCGCGCACCTGGTGCATGACCCGCAAGCCCGGTGCCTGAGGCGCGCCTATTATGGTACCTA
ACTTGTTTATTGCAGCTTATAATGGTTACAAATAAAGCAATAGCATCACAAATTTCACAAATAAAGCATT
TTTTTCACTGCATTCTAGTTGTGGTTTGTCCAAACTCATCAATGTATCTTACATATGCCATGGATCGCGG
GGCAGAGCGCACATCGCCCACAGTCCCCGAGAAGTTGGGGGGAGGGGTCGGCAATTGAACCGGTGCCTAG
AGAAGGTGGCGCGGGGTAAACTGGGAAAGTGATGTCGTGTACTGGCTCCGCCTTTTTCCCGAGGGTGGGG
GAGAACCGTATATAAGTGCAGTAGTCGCCGTGAACGTTCTTTTTCGCAACGGGTTTGCCGCCAGAACACA
GGTAAGTGCCGTGTGTGGTTCCCGCGGGCCTGGCCTCTTTACGGGTTATGGCCCTTGCGTGCCTTGAATT
ACTTCCACCTGGCTGCAGTACGTGATTCTTGATCCCGAGCTTCGGGTTGGAAGTGGGTGGGAGAGTTCGA
GGCCTTGCGCTTAAGGAGCCCCTTCGCCTCGTGCTTGAGTTGAGGCCTGGCCTGGGCGCTGGGGCCGCCG
CGTGCGAATCTGGTGGCACCTTCGCGCCTGTCTCGCTGCTTTCGATAAGTCTCTAGCCATTTAAAATTTT
TGATGACCTGCTGCGACGCTTTTTTTCTGGCAAGATAGTCTTGTAAATGCGGGCCAAGATCTGCACACTG
GTATTTCGGTTTTTGGGGCCGCGGGCGGCGACGGGGCCCGTGCGTCCCAGCGCACATGTTCGGCGAGGCG
GGGCCTGCGAGCGCGGCCACCGAGAATCGGACGGGGGTAGTCTCAAGCTGGCCGGCCTGCTCTGGTGCCT
GGCCTCGCGCCGCCGTGTATCGCCCCGCCCTGGGCGGCAAGGCTGGCCCGGTCGGCACCAGTTGCGTGAG
CGGAAAGATGGCCGCTTCCCGGCCCTGCTGCAGGGAGCTCAAAATGGAGGACGCGGCGCTCGGGAGAGCG
GGCGGGTGAGTCACCCACACAAAGGAAAAGGGCCTTTCCGTCCTCAGCCGTCGCTTCATGTGACTCCACG
GAGTACCGGGCGCCGTCCAGGCACCTCGATTAGTTCTCGAGCTTTTGGAGTACGTCGTCTTTAGGTTGGG
GGGAGGGGTTTTATGCGATGGAGTTTCCCCACACTGAGTGGGTGGAGACTGAAGTTAGGCCAGCTTGGCA
CTTGATGTAATTCTCCTTGGAATTTGCCCTTTTTGAGTTTGGATCTTGGTTCATTCTCAAGCCTCAGACA
GTGGTTCAAAGTTTTTTTCTTCCATTTCAGGTGTCGTGAAAGGGCGCATTCGACATCGATACTAGTAATG
GTGAGCAAGGGCGAGGCAGTGATCAAGGAGTTCATGCGGTTCAAGGTGCACATGGAGGGCTCCATGAACG
GCCACGAGTTCGAGATCGAGGGCGAGGGCGAGGGCCGCCCCTACGAGGGCACCCAGACCGCCAAGCTGAA
GGTGACCAAGGGTGGCCCCCTGCCCTTCTCCTGGGACATCCTGTCCCCTCAGTTCATGTACGGCTCCAGG
GCCTTCACCAAGCACCCCGCCGACATCCCCGACTACTATAAGCAGTCCTTCCCCGAGGGCTTCAAGTGGG
AGCGCGTGATGAACTTCGAGGACGGCGGCGCCGTGACCGTGACCCAGGACACCTCCCTGGAGGACGGCAC
CCTGATCTACAAGGTGAAGCTCCGCGGCACCAACTTCCCTCCTGACGGCCCCGTAATGCAGAAGAAGACA
ATGGGCTGGGAAGCGTCCACCGAGCGGTTGTACCCCGAGGACGGCGTGCTGAAGGGCGACATTAAGATGG
CCCTGCGCCTGAAGGACGGCGGCCGCTACCTGGCGGACTTCAAGACCACCTACAAGGCCAAGAAGCCCGT
GCAGATGCCCGGCGCCTACAACGTCGACCGCAAGTTGGACATCACCTCCCACAACGAGGACTACACCGTG
GTGGAACAGTACGAACGCTCCGAGGGCCGCCACTCCACCGGCGGCATGGACGAGCTGTACAAGTGATCGG
TCGCCTGCAGGACGACCGCTGTGCCTTCTAGTTGCCAGCCATCTGTTGTTTGCCCCTCCCCCGTGCCTTC
CTTGACCCTGGAAGGTGCCACTCCCACTGTCCTTTCCTAATAAAATGAGGAAATTGCATCGCATTGTCTG
AGTAGGTGTCATTCTATTCTGGGGGGTGGGGTGGGGCAGGACAGCAAGGGGGAGGATTGGGAAGACAATA
GCAGGCATGCTGGGGATGCGGTGGGCTCTATGGGCGGCCGCGTCGACACTAGGGACAGGATTGGTGACAG
AAAAGCCCCATCCTTAGGCCTCCTCCTTCCTAGTCTCCTGATATTGGGTCTAACCCCCACCTCCTGTTAG
GCAGATTCCTTATCTGGTGACACACCCCCATTTCCTGGAGCCATCTCTCTCCTTGCCAGAACCTCTAAGG
TTTGCTTACGATGGAGCCAGAGAGGATCCTGGGAGGGAGAGCTTGGCAGGGGGTGGGAGGGAAGGGGGGG
ATGCGTGACCTGCCCGGTTCTCAGTGGCCACCCTGCGCTACCCTCTCCCAGAACCTGAGCTGCTCTGACG
CGGCTGTCTGGTGCGTTTCACTGATCCTGGTGCTGCAGCTTCCTTACACTTCCCAAGAGGAGAAGCAGTT
TGGAAAAACAAAATCAGAATAAGTTGGTCCTGAGTTCTAACTTTGGCTCTTCACCTTTCTAGTCCCCAAT
TTATATTGTTCCTCCGTGCGTCAGTTTTACCTGTGAGATAAGGCCAGTAGCCAGCCCCGTCCTGGCAGGG
CTGTGGTGAGGAGGGGGGTGTCCGTGTGGAAAACTCCCTTTGTGAGAATGGTGCGTCCTAGGTGTTCACC
AGGTCGTGGCCGCCTCTACTCCCTTTCTCTTTCTCCATCCTTCTTTCCTTAAAGAGTCCCCAGTGCTATC
TGGGACATATTCCTCCGCCCAGAGCAGGGTCCCGCTTCCCTAAGGCCCTGCTCTGGGCTTCTGGGTTTGA
GTCCTTGGCAAGCCCAGGAGAGGCGCTCAGGCTTCCCTGTCCCCCTTCCTCGTCCACCATCTCATGCCCC
TGGCTCTCCTGCCCCTTCCCTACAGGGGTTCCTGGCTCTGCTCTAAGCTTGGCGTAATCATGGTCATAGC
TGTTTCCTGTGTGAAATTGTTATCCGCTCACAATTCCACACAACATACGAGCCGGAAGCATAAAGTGTAA
AGCCTGGGGTGCCTAATGAGTGAGCTAACTCACATTAATTGCGTTGCGCTCACTGCCCGCTTTCCAGTCG
GGAAACCTGTCGTGCCAGCTGCATTAATGAATCGGCCAACGCGCGGGGAGAGGCGGTTTGCGTATTGGGC
GCTCTTCCGCTTCCTCGCTCACTGACTCGCTGCGCTCGGTCGTTCGGCTGCGGCGAGCGGTATCAGCTCA
CTCAAAGGCGGTAATACGGTTATCCACAGAATCAGGGGATAACGCAGGAAAGAACATGTGAGCAAAAGGC
CAGCAAAAGGCCAGGAACCGTAAAAAGGCCGCGTTGCTGGCGTTTTTCCATAGGCTCCGCCCCCCTGACG
AGCATCACAAAAATCGACGCTCAAGTCAGAGGTGGCGAAACCCGACAGGACTATAAAGATACCAGGCGTT
TCCCCCTGGAAGCTCCCTCGTGCGCTCTCCTGTTCCGACCCTGCCGCTTACCGGATACCTGTCCGCCTTT
CTCCCTTCGGGAAGCGTGGCGCTTTCTCATAGCTCACGCTGTAGGTATCTCAGTTCGGTGTAGGTCGTTC
GCTCCAAGCTGGGCTGTGTGCACGAACCCCCCGTTCAGCCCGACCGCTGCGCCTTATCCGGTAACTATCG
TCTTGAGTCCAACCCGGTAAGACACGACTTATCGCCACTGGCAGCAGCCACTGGTAACAGGATTAGCAGA
GCGAGGTATGTAGGCGGTGCTACAGAGTTCTTGAAGTGGTGGCCTAACTACGGCTACACTAGAAGAACAG
TATTTGGTATCTGCGCTCTGCTGAAGCCAGTTACCTTCGGAAAAAGAGTTGGTAGCTCTTGATCCGGCAA
ACAAACCACCGCTGGTAGCGGTGGTTTTTTTGTTTGCAAGCAGCAGATTACGCGCAGAAAAAAAGGATCT
CAAGAAGATCCTTTGATCTTTTCTACGGGGTCTGACGCTCAGTGGAACGAAAACTCACGTTAAGGGATTT
TGGTCATGAGATTATCAAAAAGGATCTTCACCTAGATCCTTTTAAATTAAAAATGAAGTTTTAAATCAAT
CTAAAGTATATATGAGTAAACTTGGTCTGACAGTTACCAATGCTTAATCAGTGAGGCACCTATCTCAGCG
ATCTGTCTATTTCGTTCATCCATAGTTGCCTGACTCCCCGTCGTGTAGATAACTACGATACGGGAGGGCT
TACCATCTGGCCCCAGTGCTGCAATGATACCGCGAGACCCACGCTCACCGGCTCCAGATTTATCAGCAAT
AAACCAGCCAGCCGGAAGGGCCGAGCGCAGAAGTGGTCCTGCAACTTTATCCGCCTCCATCCAGTCTATT
AATTGTTGCCGGGAAGCTAGAGTAAGTAGTTCGCCAGTTAATAGTTTGCGCAACGTTGTTGCCATTGCTA
CAGGCATCGTGGTGTCACGCTCGTCGTTTGGTATGGCTTCATTCAGCTCCGGTTCCCAACGATCAAGGCG
AGTTACATGATCCCCCATGTTGTGCAAAAAAGCGGTTAGCTCCTTCGGTCCTCCGATCGTTGTCAGAAGT
AAGTTGGCCGCAGTGTTATCACTCATGGTTATGGCAGCACTGCATAATTCTCTTACTGTCATGCCATCCG
TAAGATGCTTTTCTGTGACTGGTGAGTACTCAACCAAGTCATTCTGAGAATAGTGTATGCGGCGACCGAG
TTGCTCTTGCCCGGCGTCAATACGGGATAATACCGCGCCACATAGCAGAACTTTAAAAGTGCTCATCATT
GGAAAACGTTCTTCGGGGCGAAAACTCTCAAGGATCTTACCGCTGTTGAGATCCAGTTCGATGTAACCCA
CTCGTGCACCCAACTGATCTTCAGCATCTTTTACTTTCACCAGCGTTTCTGGGTGAGCAAAAACAGGAAG
GCAAAATGCCGCAAAAAAGGGAATAAGGGCGACACGGAAATGTTGAATACTCATACTCTTCCTTTTTCAA
TATTATTGAAGCATTTATCAGGGTTATTGTCTCATGAGCGGATACATATTTGAATGTATTTAGAAAAATA
AACAAATAGGGGTTCCGCGCACATTTCCCCGAAAAGTGCCACCTGACGTCTAAGAAACCATTATTATCAT
GACATTAACCTATAAAAATAGGCGTATCACGAGGCCCTTTCGTC
Features (pLannotate 1.2.2; 19 found; start..end, strand, type, name):
    137..236     +  misc_feature   bom (fragment): basis of mobility region from pBR322
    242..399     -  CDS            lacZα (fragment): LacZα fragment of β-galactosidase; lacZ fragment
    402..1205    +  misc_feature   HA-L: left homology arm from the adeno-associated virus integration site (AAVS1) within intron 1 of the human PPP1R12C gene
   1212..1237    +  misc_feature   SA: splice acceptor site
   1339..1938    +  CDS            PuroR: puromycin N-acetyltransferase; pac from Streptomyces alboniger; confers resistance to puromycin
   1960..2081    +  polyA_signal   SV40 poly(A) signal: SV40 polyadenylation signal
   2100..2311    +  promoter       EF-1α core promoter: core promoter for human elongation factor EF-1α
   2312..3250    +  intron         EF-1α intron A: intron upstream of the start codon of human EF-1α
   3288..3983    +  CDS            mScarlet: mScarlet is a basic (constitutively fluorescent) red fluorescent protein published in 2016, derived from synthetic construct. It has moderate acid sensitivity.
   4009..4233    +  polyA_signal   bGH poly(A) signal: bovine growth hormone polyadenylation signal
   4248..5084    +  misc_feature   HA-R: right homology arm from the adeno-associated virus integration site (AAVS1) within intron 1 of the human PPP1R12C gene
   5127..5143    -  protein_bind   lac operator: The lac repressor binds to the lac operator to inhibit transcription in E. coli. This inhibition can be relieved by adding lactose or isopropyl-β-D-thiogalactopyranoside (IPTG). lac repressor encoded by lacI
   5151..5181    -  promoter       lac promoter: promoter for the E. coli lac operon
   5196..5217    -  protein_bind   CAP binding site: CAP binding activates transcription in the presence of cAMP. E. coli catabolite activator protein
   5230..5322    -  CDS            lacI (fragment): lac repressor; lacI; The lac repressor binds to the lac operator to inhibit transcription in E. coli. This inhibition can be relieved by adding lactose or isopropyl-β-D-thiogalactopyranoside (IPTG).
   5505..6093    -  rep_origin     ori: high-copy-number ColE1/pMB1/pBR322/pUC origin of replication
   6264..7124    -  CDS            AmpR: β-lactamase; bla; confers resistance to ampicillin, carbenicillin, and related antibiotics
   7125..7229    -  promoter       AmpR promoter: bla
   7324..35      +  CDS            rop (fragment) (across the origin): Rop protein, which maintains plasmids at low copy number; rop
