[The description below was written by a language model from this plasmid's Addgene catalogue record and pLannotate feature annotations shown in this document.]
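Description:
qTAG-AAVS1-Ef1a-Puro-mScarlet is a CRISPR homology-directed repair donor plasmid built on a pUC19 backbone, designed to knock a selectable red fluorescent reporter cassette into the human AAVS1 safe-harbour locus (intron 1 of PPP1R12C). In E. coli it is maintained at high copy through the ColE1/pUC origin and selected with ampicillin via the β-lactamase gene. Remnants of the pUC cloning region (lacZα fragment, lac promoter and operator, CAP site) flank the insert. The sequenced plasmid is about 7.3 kb, consistent with the listed backbone and insert sizes.

The payload sits between left and right AAVS1 homology arms of roughly 800 bp each. Immediately after the left arm is a splice acceptor followed, according to the insert name, by a 2A peptide (not separately annotated in the feature table) and the puromycin N-acetyltransferase coding sequence with an SV40 polyadenylation signal. This selection unit has no promoter of its own, which is why the catalogue lists the insert as promoterless. Puromycin resistance should therefore arise mainly when the cassette integrates correctly and is spliced into the endogenous PPP1R12C transcript, which enriches for on-target insertions over random ones. Downstream is an independent expression unit in which the human EF-1α core promoter with its intron A drives mScarlet, terminated by a bGH polyadenylation signal, giving strong constitutive red fluorescence from the integrated locus.

The plasmid is intended to be co-transfected into human cells with a companion px330-based plasmid that supplies the AAVS1-targeting sgRNA. That plasmid directs the cut at the locus, after which puromycin selection and mScarlet fluorescence identify edited cells. It belongs to the qTAG family of modular scaffolds for CRISPR-based genome tagging.
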