Addgene plasmid #227274: qTAG-AAVS1-Ef1a-Puro-mScarlet
Purpose: AAVS1 targeting donor for the insertion of Puro and a strong EF1a promoter expressing mScarlet. To be co-transfected with sgRNA plasmid px330-AAVS1 (Addgene #227272)
Depositing lab: Laurence Pelletier. Publication: qTAG: an adaptable plasmid scaffold for CRISPR-based endogenous tagging. Philip R, Sharma A, Matellan L, Erpf AC, Hsu WH, Tkach JM, Wyatt HDM, Pelletier L. EMBO J. 2024 Dec 12. doi: 10.1038/s44318-024-00337-5. PubMed 39668248.
Backbone
  Vector backbone: pUC19
  Backbone manufacturer: Invitrogen
  Backbone size w/o insert (bp): 2686
  Vector type: Mammalian Expression, CRISPR ; Donor Template
  Selectable markers: Puromycin
Growth in bacteria
  Bacterial resistance: Ampicillin, 100 μg/mL
  Growth temperature: 37°C
  Growth strain: DH5alpha
  Copy number: High Copy
Gene/Insert
  Gene/Insert name: AAVS1 Homology Arms flanking a 2A-Puro-EF1a-mScarlet cassette (alt name: AAVS1)
  Species: Synthetic
  Insert size (bp): 4683
  Entrez Gene: AAVS1 (a.k.a. AAV)
  Promoter: Promoterless
  Cloning method: Unknown
  Sequencing primers: 5′ CTGCAAGGCGATTAAGTTGGGTAAC; 3′ GGCTCGTATGTTGTGTGGAATTGT
Terms and licenses: Academic/Nonprofit Terms; Industry Terms: Not Available to Industry
Depositor comments: To be co-transfected with sgRNA plasmid px330-AAVS1 (Addgene #227272): https://www.addgene.org/227272/
How to cite: qTAG-AAVS1-Ef1a-Puro-mScarlet was a gift from Laurence Pelletier (Addgene plasmid # 227274 ; http://n2t.net/addgene:227274 ; RRID:Addgene_227274)
